>Addgene plasmid #176193 | pSA10(gfcBCD) | addgene full sequence | sequence record 345100 | Addgene NGS Result
AGCTTGGCTGTTTTGGCGGATGAGAGAAGATTTTCAGCCTGATACAGATTAAATCAGAACGCAGAAGCGG
TCTGATAAAACAGAATTTGCCTGGCGGCAGTAGCGCGGTGGTCCCACCTGACCCCATGCCGAACTCAGAA
GTGAAACGCCGTAGCGCCGATGGTAGTGTGGGGTCTCCCCATGCGAGAGTAGGGAACTGCCAGGCATCAA
ATAAAACGAAAGGCTCAGTCGAAAGACTGGGCCTTTCGTTTTATCTGTTGTTTGTCGGTGAACGCTCTCC
TGAGTAGGACAAATCCGCCGGGAGCGGATTTGAACGTTGCGAAGCAACGGCCCGGAGGGTGGCGGGCAGG
ACGCCCGCCATAAACTGCCAGGCATCAAATTAAGCAGAAGGCCATCCTGACGGATGGCCTTTTTGCGTTT
CTACAAACTCTTTTGTTTATTTTTCTAAATACATTCAAATATGTATCCGCTCATGAGACAATAACCCTGA
TAAATGCTTCAATAATATTGAAAAAGGAAGAGTATGAGTATTCAACATTTCCGTGTCGCCCTTATTCCCT
TTTTTGCGGCATTTTGCCTTCCTGTTTTTGCTCACCCAGAAACGCTGGTGAAAGTAAAAGATGCTGAAGA
TCAGTTGGGTGCACGAGTGGGTTACATCGAACTGGATCTCAACAGCGGTAAGATCCTTGAGAGTTTTCGC
CCCGAAGAACGTTTTCCAATGATGAGCACTTTTAAAGTTCTGCTATGTGGCGCGGTATTATCCCGTGTTG
ACGCCGGGCAAGAGCAACTCGGTCGCCGCATACACTATTCTCAGAATGACTTGGTTGAGTACTCACCAGT
CACAGAAAAGCATCTTACGGATGGCATGACAGTAAGAGAATTATGCAGTGCTGCCATAACCATGAGTGAT
AACACTGCGGCCAACTTACTTCTGACAACGATCGGAGGACCGAAGGAGCTAACCGCTTTTTTGCACAACA
TGGGGGATCATGTAACTCGCCTTGATCGTTGGGAACCGGAGCTGAATGAAGCCATACCAAACGACGAGCG
TGACACCACGATGCCTGTAGCAATGGCAACAACGTTGCGCAAACTATTAACTGGCGAACTACTTACTCTA
GCTTCCCGGCAACAATTAATAGACTGGATGGAGGCGGATAAAGTTGCAGGACCACTTCTGCGCTCGGCCC
TTCCGGCTGGCTGGTTTATTGCTGATAAATCTGGAGCCGGTGAGCGTGGGTCTCGCGGTATCATTGCAGC
ACTGGGGCCAGATGGTAAGCCCTCCCGTATCGTAGTTATCTACACGGCGGGGAGTCAGGCAACTATGGAT
GAACGAAATAGACAGATCGCTGAGATAGGTGCCTCACTGATTAAGCATTGGTAACTGTCAGACCAAGTTT
ACTCATATATACTTTAGATTGATTTAAAACTTCATTTTTAATTTAAAAGGATCTAGGTGAAGATCCTTTT
TGATAATCTCATGACCAAAATCCCTTAACGTGAGTTTTCGTTCCACTGAGCGTCAGACCCCGTAGAAAAG
ATCAAAGGATCTTCTTGAGATCCTTTTTTTCTGCGCGTAATCTGCTGCTTGCAAACAAAAAAACCACCGC
TACCAGCGGTGGTTTGTTTGCCGGATCAAGAGCTACCAACTCTTTTTCCGAAGGTAACTGGCTTCAGCAG
AGCGCAGATACCAAATACTGTCCTTCTAGTGTAGCCGTAGTTAGGCCACCACTTCAAGAACTCTGTAGCA
CCGCCTACATACCTCGCTCTGCTAATCCTGTTACCAGTGGCTGCTGCCAGTGGCGATAAGTCGTGTCTTA
CCGGGTTGGACTCAAGACGATAGTTACCGGATAAGGCGCAGCGGTCGGGCTGAACGGGGGGTTCGTGCAC
ACAGCCCAGCTTGGAGCGAACGACCTACACCGAACTGAGATACCTACAGCGTGAGCTATGAGAAAGCGCC
ACGCTTCCCGAAGGGAGAAAGGCGGACAGGTATCCGGTAAGCGGCAGGGTCGGAACAGGAGAGCGCACGA
GGGAGCTTCCAGGGGGAAACGCCTGGTATCTTTATAGTCCTGTCGGGTTTCGCCACCTCTGACTTGAGCG
TCGATTTTTGTGATGCTCGTCAGGGGGGCGGAGCCTATGGAAAAACGCCAGCAACGCGGCCTTTTTACGG
TTCCTGGCCTTTTGCTGGCCTTTTGCTCACATGTTCTTTCCTGCGTTATCCCCTGATTCTGTGGATAACC
GTATTACCGCCTTTGAGTGAGCTGATACCGCTCGCCGCAGCCGAACGACCGAGCGCAGCGAGTCAGTGAG
CGAGGAAGCGGAAGAGCGCCTGATGCGGTATTTTCTCCTTACGCATCTGTGCGGTATTTCACACCGCATA
TGGTGCACTCTCAGTACAATCTGCTCTGATGCCGCATAGTTAAGCCAGTATACACTCCGCTATCGCTACG
TGACTGGGTCATGGCTGCGCCCCGACACCCGCCAACACCCGCTGACGCGCCCTGACGGGCTTGTCTGCTC
CCGGCATCCGCTTACAGACAAGCTGTGACCGTCTCCGGGAGCTGCATGTGTCAGAGGTTTTCACCGTCAT
CACCGAAACGCGCGAGGCAGCCGGATCCGGGCTTATCGACTGCACGGTGCACCAATGCTTCTGGCGTCAG
GCAGCCATCGGAAGCTGTGGTATGGCTGTGCAGGTCGTAAATCACTGCATAATTCGTGTCGCTCAAGGCG
CACTCCCGTTCTGGATAATGTTTTTTGCGCCGACATCATAACGGTTCTGGCAAATATTCTGAAATGAGCT
GTTGACAATTAATCATCGGCTCGTATAATGTGTGGAATTGTGAGCGGATAACAATTTCACACAGGAAACA
GAATTCCCGGGATGCGCCCTCTTATTTTATCGATTTTCGCACTATTTCTTGCGGGATGTACGCACAGCCA
GCAAAGTATGGTCGATACATTTCGCGCCAGCCTATTCGATAATCAGGATATCACCGTAGCGGATCAGCAG
ATCCAGGCGTTGCCTTATTCCACGATGTATTTACGCCTTAATGAAGGGCAACGAATCTTTGTGGTACTGG
GATATATAGAACAAGAACAAAGCAAATGGTTATCCCAGGATAACGCCATGCTGGTTACCCACAATGGACG
TCTTTTAAAAACCGTCAAACTTAATAATAATCTGCTGGAAGTGACAAATTCCGGGCAGGACCCTCTGCGT
AACGCGCTGGCAATAAAAGACGGCAGCCGCTGGACGCGCGATATTCTCTGGAGCGAAGACAACCATTTTC
GCTCTGCGACCCTGAGTTCCACTTTTTCCTTTGCTGGATTAGAGACGCTGAATATTGCGGGTCGCGATGT
GCTGTGTAATGTCTGGCAGGAAGAGGTGACTTCCACGCTGCCAGAAAAACAGTGGCAAAACACATTCTGG
GTCGATTCGGCTACTGGCCAGGTTCGTCAAAGTCGGCAAATGTTAGGCGCAGGGGTTATTCCCGTAGAAA
TGACGTTTCTTAAACCCGCACCATGAATAAATTACAGTCGTATTTCATTGCCAGCGTCCTTTACGTAATG
ACACCCCATGCCTTTGCGCAAGGAATGGTGACTATTTATCTGCCTGGCGAACAACAGACACTTTCCGTTG
GCCCCGTAGAGAATGTTGCCCAGTTGGTGACACAACCGCAACTGCGCGATCGCCTCTGGTGGCCTGGTGC
CTTGCTGACCGACTCCGCAGCGAAAGCTAAAGCGCTTAAAGACTACCAACATGTCATGGCACAGCTTGCT
TCCTGGGAAGCAGAAGCTGACGACGATGTGGCGGCAACGATTAAATCCGTGCGCCAGCAGTTACTCAATC
TCAATATCACTGGTCGCTTACCGGTCAAACTGGACCCTGATTTTGTGCGAGTGGATGAGAACAGCAATCC
CCCGCTGGTCGGGGACTATACGCTCTATACCGTACAGCGTCCGGTGACTATTACTCTGCTGGGTGCGGTT
TCTGGGGCTGGGCAATTGCCCTGGCTGGCAGGCCGTAGCGTTACCGATTATCTGCAAGATCACCCCCGCC
TCGCAGGCGCGGACAAAAATAACGTTATGGTGATTACGCCTGAGGGTGAGACTGTCGTCGCCCCTGTTGC
CCTGTGGAATAAAAGACATGTGGAACCACCGCCGGGCAGCCAGCTTTGGTTGGGCTTTTCTGCGCATGTA
CTGCCCGAAAAATATGCTGATTTAAATGACCAGATTGTGTCTGTTTTAACGCAACGTGTTCCTGAGTGAT
GAAGAAGAACTCTTATCTTTTAAGCTGCCTGGCCATTGCCGTCTCCAGTGCCTGTCATGCTGAAGTATTA
ACCTACCCGGATCCGCTGGGGTCGTCGCAATCAGACTTTGGCGGCACAGGATTGTTGCAGATGCCAAATG
CGCGCATCGCACCGGAAGGTGAATTCAGCGTCAACTACCGGGATAACGATCAATACCGTTTCTACTCCAC
GTCCGTGGCGCTGTTCCCATGGCTGGAAGGCACCATTCGTTATACGGATGTGCGCACACGCAAATATAGC
CAGTGGGAAGATTTCAGCGGCGATCAGTCATACAAAGACAAATCTTTCGATTTTAAACTTCGCCTGTGGG
AAGAAGGTTACTTGCTACCGCAAGTGGCGTTTGGTAAACGTGATATTGCTGGTACGGGTCTGTTTGACGG
TGAATATTTGGTGGCCAGCAAGCAAGCGGGGCCATTTGATTTCACCCTCGGGATGGCATGGGGCTACGCC
GGTAATGCGGGCAATATTACCAACCCGTTTTGCCGGGTGAGCGATAAATATTGTCATCGTGCAGAGTCTC
ACGATGCGGGCGATATCAGCTTTAGCGATATCTTTCGTGGCCCGGCTTCCATCTTTGGCGGCATTGAGTA
TCAAACGCCGTGGAATCCCCTGCGTCTGAAACTCGAATACGACGGCAACAATTACCAGAATGATTTCGCT
GGCAAACTGCCTCAGGCAAGCCATTTCAACGTCGGTGCAGTTTATCGCGCTGCCAGCTGGGCAGACCTCA
ACCTCAGTTATGAACGCGGTAACACGTTGATGTTTGGTTTCACTTTACGGACCAATTTCAACGATCTGCG
CCCTGCCCTGCGCGATACGCCAAAACCGGCATATCAACCTGCGCCTGAATCTGAAGGATTGCAGTACACC
ACGGTAGCAAACCAACTTACCGCCCTGAAGTATAACGCGGGCTTTGACGCGCCAGAAATTCAGCTGCGCG
ATAAGACGCTGTATATGTCTGGTGAGCAATACAAATACCGTGACTCTCGTGAAGCGGTCGATCGTGCCAA
CCGGATTCTGGTGAATAACCTGCCGCAAGGCGTTGAGAAGATTAGCGTGACGCAAAAGCGCGAGCATATG
GCGATGGTGACTACCGAAACCGACGTAGCCAGCCTGCGCAAACAGCTGGCCGGTACAGCGCCTGGTAAAT
CAGAGCAACTGCAACAACAACGTGTTGAAGCAGAAGATCTTTCTGCCTTTGGTCGGGGCTACCGTATTCG
TGAAGATCGCTTTAGCTACTCTTTCAACCCAACACTTTCACAGTCGCTGGGCGGCCCGGAAGATTTCTAT
ATGTTCCAGCTGGGGCTGATGTCCAGCGCCCGCTACTGGTTTACCGACCACCTGCTGCTTGATGGCGGTA
TTTTCACCAATATTTACAATAACTACGACAAGTTTAAGTCTTCACTATTACCCGCGGACTCTACCCTCCC
CCGCGTGCGCACGCATATCCGTGACTACGTTCGCAATGACGTTTATCTCAACAACTTGCAGGCGAACTAT
TTTGCCGACTTAGGCAATGGTTTCTATGGCCAGGTGTATGGCGGTTATCTGGAAACGATGTACGCCGGTG
TCGGTTCCGAGCTGCTTTATCGCCCGCTAGATGCCAGCTGGGCGCTGGGTGTGGACGTTAACTACGTGAA
GCAACGTGACTGGGACAACATGATGCGCTTCACCGATTATTCCACACCCACAGGTTTCGTGACGGCTTAC
TGGAACCCGCCGACGCTCAACGGCGTACTGATGAAACTCAGCGTTGGGCAATATCTGGCAAAAGATAAAG
GCGCAACGATCGACGTCGCCAAACGCTTTGACAGCGGCGTGGCGGTAGGGGTATGGGCGGCAATCAGTAA
CGTATCTAAAGATGACTACGGCGAAGGCGGCTTTAGTAAAGGTTTTTATATCTCGATTCCGTTCGACTTG
ATGACCATTGGACCTAACCGCAACCGCGCGGTGGTTTCGTGGACACCATTGACGCGTGATGGTGGACAAA
TGCTGTCACGCAAATACCAGCTCTATCCAATGACGGCAGAGCGAGAAGTACCGGTTGGACAATGAGTCGA
CCTGCAGCCAAGCTTCGACAATTCGCGCGCGAAGGCGAAGCGGCATGCATTTACGTTGACACCATCGAAT
GGTGCAAAACCTTTCGCGGTATGGCATGATAGCGCCCGGAAGAGAGTCAATTCAGGGTGGTGAATGTGAA
ACCAGTAACGTTATACGATGTCGCAGAGTATGCCGGTGTCTCTTATCAGACCGTTTCCCGCGTGGTGAAC
CAGGCCAGCCACGTTTCTGCGAAAACGCGGGAAAAAGTGGAAGCGGCGATGGCGGAGCTGAATTACATTC
CCAACCGCGTGGCACAACAACTGGCGGGCAAACAGTCGTTGCTGATTGGCGTTGCCACCTCCAGTCTGGC
CCTGCACGCGCCGTCGCAAATTGTCGCGGCGATTAAATCTCGCGCCGATCAACTGGGTGCCAGCGTGGTG
GTGTCGATGGTAGAACGAAGCGGCGTCGAAGCCTGTAAAGCGGCGGTGCACAATCTTCTCGCGCAACGCG
TCAGTGGGCTGATCATTAACTATCCGCTGGATGACCAGGATGCCATTGCTGTGGAAGCTGCCTGCACTAA
TGTTCCGGCGTTATTTCTTGATGTCTCTGACCAGACACCCATCAACAGTATTATTTTCTCCCATGAAGAC
GGTACGCGACTGGGCGTGGAGCATCTGGTCGCATTGGGTCACCAGCAAATCGCGCTGTTAGCGGGCCCAT
TAAGTTCTGTCTCGGCGCGTCTGCGTCTGGCTGGCTGGCATAAATATCTCACTCGCAATCAAATTCAGCC
GATAGCGGAACGGGAAGGCGACTGGAGTGCCATGTCCGGTTTTCAACAAACCATGCAAATGCTGAATGAG
GGCATCGTTCCCACTGCGATGCTGGTTGCCAACGATCAGATGGCGCTGGGCGCAATGCGCGCCATTACCG
AGTCCGGGCTGCGCGTTGGTGCGGATATCTCGGTAGTGGGATACGACGATACCGAAGACAGCTCATGTTA
TATCCCGCCGTTAACCACCATCAAACAGGATTTTCGCCTGCTGGGGCAAACCAGCGTGGACCGCTTGCTG
CAACTCTCTCAGGGCCAGGCGGTGAAGGGCAATCAGCTGTTGCCCGTCTCACTGGTGAAAAGAAAAACCA
CCCTGGCGCCCAATACGCAAACCGCCTCTCCCCGCGCGTTGGCCGATTCATTAATGCAGCTGGCACGACA
GGTTTCCCGACTGGAAAGCGGGCAGTGAGCGCAACGCAATTAATGTAAGTTAGCGCGAATTGTCGA
Features (pLannotate 1.2.2; 16 found; start..end, strand, type, name):
     89..204     +  ncRNA          5S rRNA: Accession: RF00001 - 5S ribosomal RNA
    208..294     +  terminator     rrnB T1 terminator: Escherichia coli rrnB; transcription terminator T1 from the E. coli rrnB gene
    386..413     +  terminator     rrnB T2 terminator: transcription terminator T2 from the E. coli rrnB gene
    432..523     +  promoter       AmpR promoter: bla
    524..1384    +  CDS            AmpR: β-lactamase; bla; confers resistance to ampicillin, carbenicillin, and related antibiotics
   1555..2143    +  rep_origin     ori: high-copy-number ColE1/pMB1/pBR322/pUC origin of replication
   2329..2469    -  misc_feature   bom: basis of mobility region from pBR322
   2571..2611    -  CDS            rop (fragment): Rop protein, which maintains plasmids at low copy number; rop
   2625..2726    -  CDS            yciV (fragment): RNAAM_ECOLI - Also known as trpH From Escherichia coli (strain K12).
   2802..2830    +  promoter       tac promoter: strong E. coli promoter; hybrid between the trp and lac UV5 promoters
   2838..2854    +  protein_bind   lac operator: The lac repressor binds to the lac operator to inhibit transcription in E. coli. This inhibition can be relieved by adding lactose or isopropyl-β-D-thiogalactopyranoside (IPTG). lac repressor encoded by lacI
   2882..3523    +  CDS            gfcB: GFCB_ECOLI - Also known as ymcC. Experimental evidence at protein level: Swiss-Prot protein existence level 1. From Escherichia coli (strain K12).
   3523..4266    +  CDS            gfcC: GFCC_ECOLI - Also known as ymcB. Protein inferred from homology: Swiss-Prot protein existence level 3. From Escherichia coli (strain K12).
   4269..6362    +  CDS            gfcD: GFCD_ECOLI - Also known as ymcA. Protein inferred from homology: Swiss-Prot protein existence level 3. From Escherichia coli (strain K12).
   6428..6505    +  promoter       lacIq promoter: lacI (mutant); In the lacIq allele, a single base change in the promoter boosts expression of the lacI gene about 10-fold.
   6506..7588    +  CDS            lacI: lac repressor; lacI; The lac repressor binds to the lac operator to inhibit transcription in E. coli. This inhibition can be relieved by adding lactose or isopropyl-β-D-thiogalactopyranoside (IPTG).
