[The description below was written by a language model from this plasmid's Addgene catalogue record and pLannotate feature annotations shown in this document.]
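Description:
pSA10(gfcBCD) is a 7.6 kb bacterial expression plasmid built on the pSA10 backbone, carrying a contiguous three-gene segment of the group 4 capsule (gfc) operon from enteropathogenic E. coli E2348/69 (O127:H6). It replicates in E. coli from a ColE1/pMB1-type origin accompanied by the pBR322 bom (basis of mobility) region. Only a short fragment of rop is annotated, and the catalogue lists the plasmid as low copy even though the annotation tool labels the origin generically as high copy. Selection is by ampicillin through the bla β-lactamase gene under its own promoter.

The insert, cloned between XmaI and SalI sites, comprises gfcB, gfcC and gfcD in their native arrangement. The coding regions abut or overlap as they do in the chromosome, so all three are transcribed as a single polycistronic message. Transcription is driven by the hybrid trp/lac tac promoter, followed immediately by a lac operator. The plasmid also carries lacI under the up-mutated lacIq promoter, which supplies enough repressor to keep expression off until it is induced with IPTG, independently of the host genotype. A 5S rRNA segment and the rrnB T1 and T2 terminators lie downstream of the lacI cassette on the circular map. No epitope or purification tags are annotated, and the depositor notes that each protein retains its native signal sequence, so the products should be exported from the cytoplasm as in the native organism.

The construct is intended for regulated co-expression of GfcB, GfcC and GfcD. The associated work studied how these capsule proteins assemble at the outer membrane.
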