Addgene plasmid #176193: pSA10(gfcBCD)
Purpose: expresses 3 overlapping genes (gfcB, gfcC, gfcD) from this one operon
Depositing lab: Mark Saper. Depositing organization: University of Michigan. Publication: Escherichia coli O127 group 4 capsule proteins assemble at the outer membrane. Larson MR, Biddle K, Gorman A, Boutom S, Rosenshine I, Saper MA. PLoS One. 2021 Nov 15;16(11):e0259900. doi: 10.1371/journal.pone.0259900. eCollection 2021. PubMed 34780538.
Backbone
  Vector backbone: pSA10
  Backbone manufacturer: from Dr Shoshi Altuvia
  Vector type: Bacterial Expression
Growth in bacteria
  Bacterial resistance: Ampicillin, 100 μg/mL
  Growth temperature: 37°C
  Growth strain: DH5alpha
  Copy number: Low Copy
Gene/Insert
  Gene/Insert name: gfcBCD
  Species: E. coli E2348/69 O127:H6
  Promoter: Ptac
  Cloning method: Restriction Enzyme; 5′ cloning site XmaI (unknown if destroyed); 3′ cloning site SalI (unknown if destroyed)
  Sequencing primers: 5′ GCTCGTATAATGTGTGGAATTG; 3′ CGATGGTGTCAACGTAAATGC
Terms and licenses: Academic/Nonprofit Terms; Industry Terms: Not Available to Industry
Depositor comments: Insert is a contiguous set of genes gfcB, gfcC, gfcD. All 3 proteins are expressed with their native signal sequences
How to cite: pSA10(gfcBCD) was a gift from Mark Saper (Addgene plasmid # 176193 ; http://n2t.net/addgene:176193 ; RRID:Addgene_176193)
